>Addgene plasmid #115067 | AT5G49760 X026_pECIA2 | addgene full sequence | sequence record 297046 | Addgene NGS Result
GTAAAACGACGGCCAGTGAATTAATTCGTTGCAGGACAGGATGTGGTGCCCGATGTGACTAGCTCTTTGC
TGCAGGCCGTCCTATCCTCTGGTTCCGATAAGAGACCCAGAACTCCGGCCCCCCACCGCCCACCGCCACC
CCCATACATATGTGGTACGCAAGTAAGAGTGCCTGCGCATGCCCCATGTGCCCCACCAAGAGCTTTGCAT
CCCATACAAGTCCCCAAAGTGGAGAACCGAACCAATTCTTCGCGGGCAGAACAAAAGCTTCTGCACACGT
CTCCACTCGAATTTGGAGCCGGCCGGCGTGTGCAAAAGAGGTGAATCGAACGAAAGACCCGTGTGTAAAG
CCGCGTTTCCAAAATGTATAAAACCGAGAGCATCTGGCCAATGTGCATCAGTTGTGGTCAGCAGCAAAAT
CAAGTGAATCATCTCAGTGCAACTAAAGGGGGGATCCGATCTCAATATGAAGTTATGCATATTACTGGCC
GTCGTGGCCTTTGTTGGCCTCTCGCTCGGGACGAATGGTTTAGACGCTTCTGCTTTAAATGCTCTGAAGA
GTGAATGGACCACTCCTCCTGATGGTTGGGAAGGCTCTGATCCTTGTGGAACCAATTGGGTTGGAATTAC
ATGTCAAAATGACCGCGTCGTTTCAATATCACTAGGTAACCTTGACTTGGAAGGAAAGCTTCCTGCCGAT
ATATCGTTCTTGTCCGAGTTGCGGATCTTGGATTTGTCATACAATCCTAAATTGTCCGGACCGCTTCCAC
CAAACATCGGTAACCTTGGGAAGTTAAGGAACTTGATCCTTGTGGGATGTAGTTTCAGTGGTCAAATCCC
TGAGTCCATTGGAACTCTAAAAGAACTTATATATCTCTCCCTAAATTTAAATAAATTTAGTGGAACAATT
CCGCCTTCAATTGGCCTGTTATCAAAACTATATTGGTTTGATATAGCTGACAATCAGATTGAAGGAGAGC
TTCCAGTTTCTAATGGGACTTCTGCACCTGGACTTGACATGCTTCTTCAAACTAAGCATTTTCATTTTGG
AAAAAACAAGCTTTCAGGCAATATCCCAAAAGAACTTTTCAGCTCAAACATGAGTTTAATACATGTCCTC
TTCGATGGAAACCAATTCACGGGCGAAATTCCAGAGACCCTCAGTCTCGTTAAAACGTTGACGGTGTTAC
GCCTTGATAGGAACAAACTCATTGGAGATATTCCTTCATATCTTAACAATCTCACAAATCTTAACGAACT
GTACTTGGCCAACAACAGATTTACTGGTACTCTTCCAAATTTAACCAGCTTGACCAGTCTCTACACATTG
GATGTGAGCAATAACACTTTGGATTTCTCACCCATTCCATCATGGATCTCTTCATTACCCTCCCTATCAA
CATTAAGGATGGAAGGGATCCAACTTAATGGTCCAATACCAATCTCATTTTTCAGCCCTCCTCAGTTGCA
GACTGTTATCTTAAAGCGAAATAGTATAGTGGAAAGCTTAGACTTTGGTACAGACGTTAGCAGCCAGTTG
GAGTTTGTGGATTTACAATACAATGAAATAACTGATTATAAACCATCAGCTAATAAAGTCCTCCAAGTAA
TATTGGCAAATAATCCAGTGTGTCTAGAGGCGGGAAACGGGCCGAGTTACTGTTCAGCAATCCAACACAA
TACCTCATTTTCTACACTCCCAACAAACTGTTCTCCATGCGAACCGGGCATGGAAGCGAGTCCCACGTGC
CGCTGTGCGTATCCATTCATGGGAACACTCTACTTCCGGTCTCCTTCTTTCTCAGGGTTGTTCAACTCCA
CCAACTTCTCAATTCTACAGAAGGCAATCGCGGATTTCTTTAAGAAGTTCAATTATCCTGTAGACTCCGT
TGGTGTTCGGAACATAAGAGAGAATCCAACTGATCATCAGCTTCTAATAGATCTATTGGTCTTTCCATTG
GGAAGAGAGAGTTTTAATCAGACAGGAATGTCACTTGTTGGTTTTGCATTTAGCAACCAGACTTATAAGC
CTCCTCCGATATTTGGCCCTTATATTTTCAAAGCTGATTTGTACAAACAGTTCTCTGATGTAGAAGTTTC
ATCAAAGTCATCACTGGAGGTGCTGTTCCAGGGACCAGGGAGCGACAAAACTCACACATGCCCACCGTGC
CCAGCACCTGAACTCCTGGGGGGACCGTCAGTCTTCCTCTTCCCCCCAAAACCCAAGGACACCCTCATGA
TCTCCCGGACCCCTGAGGTCACATGCGTGGTGGTGGACGTGAGCCACGAAGACCCTGAGGTCAAGTTCAA
CTGGTACGTGGACGGCGTGGAGGTGCATAATGCCAAGACAAAGCCGCGGGAGGAGCAGTACAACAGCACG
TACCGTGTGGTCAGCGTCCTCACCGTCCTGCACCAGGACTGGCTGAATGGCAAGGAGTACAAGTGCAAGG
TCTCCAACAAAGCCCTCCCAGCCCCCATCGAGAAAACCATCTCCAAAGCCAAAGGGCAGCCCCGAGAACC
ACAGGTGTACACCCTGCCCCCATCCCGGGAGGAGATGACCAAGAACCAGGTCAGCCTGACCTGCCTGGTC
AAAGGCTTCTATCCCAGCGACATCGCCGTGGAGTGGGAGAGCAATGGGCAGCCGGAGAACAACTACAAGA
CCACGCCTCCCGTGCTGGACTCCGACGGCTCCTTCTTCCTCTACAGCAAGCTCACCGTGGACAAGAGCAG
GTGGCAGCAGGGGAACGTCTTCTCATGCTCCGTGATGCATGAGGGTCTGCACAACCACTACACGCAGAAG
AGCCTCTCCCTGTCTCCGGGTAAATCTAGAGGGCCCTTCGAAGGTAAGCCTATCCCTAACCCTCTCCTCG
GTCTCGATTCTACGCGTACCGGTCATCATCACCATCACCATTGAGTTTAAACCCGCTGATCAGCCTCGAC
TGTGCCTTCTAAGGCCTGAGCTCGCTGATCAGCCTCGATCGAGGATCCAGACATGATAAGATACATTGAT
GAGTTTGGACAAACCACAACTAGAATGCAGTGAAAAAAATGCTTTATTTGTGAAATTTGTGATGCTATTG
CTTTATTTGTAACCATTATAAGCTGCAATAAACAAGTTAACAACAACAATTGCATTCATTTTATGTTTCA
GGTTCAGGGGGAGGTGTGGGAGGTTTTTTAAAGCAAGTAAAACCTCTACAAATGTGGTATGGCTGATTAT
GATCAGTCGACCTGCAGGCATGCAAGCTTGGCGTAATCATGGTCATAGCTGTTTCCTGTGTGAAATTGTT
ATCCGCTCACAATTCCACACAACATACGAGCCGGAAGCATAAAGTGTAAAGCCTGGGGTGCCTAATGAGT
GAGCTAACTCACATTAATTGCGTTGCGCTCACTGCCCGCTTTCCAGTCGGGAAACCTGTCGTGCCAGCTG
CATTAATGAATCGGCCAACGCGCGGGGAGAGGCGGTTTGCGTATTGGGCGCTCTTCCGCTTCCTCGCTCA
CTGACTCGCTGCGCTCGGTCGTTCGGCTGCGGCGAGCGGTATCAGCTCACTCAAAGGCGGTAATACGGTT
ATCCACAGAATCAGGGGATAACGCAGGAAAGAACATGTGAGCAAAAGGCCAGCAAAAGGCCAGGAACCGT
AAAAAGGCCGCGTTGCTGGCGTTTTTCCATAGGCTCCGCCCCCCTGACGAGCATCACAAAAATCGACGCT
CAAGTCAGAGGTGGCGAAACCCGACAGGACTATAAAGATACCAGGCGTTTCCCCCTGGAAGCTCCCTCGT
GCGCTCTCCTGTTCCGACCCTGCCGCTTACCGGATACCTGTCCGCCTTTCTCCCTTCGGGAAGCGTGGCG
CTTTCTCATAGCTCACGCTGTAGGTATCTCAGTTCGGTGTAGGTCGTTCGCTCCAAGCTGGGCTGTGTGC
ACGAACCCCCCGTTCAGCCCGACCGCTGCGCCTTATCCGGTAACTATCGTCTTGAGTCCAACCCGGTAAG
ACACGACTTATCGCCACTGGCAGCAGCCACTGGTAACAGGATTAGCAGAGCGAGGTATGTAGGCGGTGCT
ACAGAGTTCTTGAAGTGGTGGCCTAACTACGGCTACACTAGAAGAACAGTATTTGGTATCTGCGCTCTGC
TGAAGCCAGTTACCTTCGGAAAAAGAGTTGGTAGCTCTTGATCCGGCAAACAAACCACCGCTGGTAGCGG
TGGTTTTTTTGTTTGCAAGCAGCAGATTACGCGCAGAAAAAAAGGATCTCAAGAAGATCCTTTGATCTTT
TCTACGGGGTCTGACGCTCAGTGGAACGAAAACTCACGTTAAGGGATTTTGGTCATGAGATTATCAAAAA
GGATCTTCACCTAGATCCTTTTAAATTAAAAATGAAGTTTTAAATCAATCTAAAGTATATATGAGTAAAC
TTGGTCTGACAGTTACCAATGCTTAATCAGTGAGGCACCTATCTCAGCGATCTGTCTATTTCGTTCATCC
ATAGTTGCCTGACTCCCCGTCGTGTAGATAACTACGATACGGGAGGGCTTACCATCTGGCCCCAGTGCTG
CAATGATACCGCGAGACCCACGCTCACCGGCTCCAGATTTATCAGCAATAAACCAGCCAGCCGGAAGGGC
CGAGCGCAGAAGTGGTCCTGCAACTTTATCCGCCTCCATCCAGTCTATTAATTGTTGCCGGGAAGCTAGA
GTAAGTAGTTCGCCAGTTAATAGTTTGCGCAACGTTGTTGCCATTGCTACAGGCATCGTGGTGTCACGCT
CGTCGTTTGGTATGGCTTCATTCAGCTCCGGTTCCCAACGATCAAGGCGAGTTACATGATCCCCCATGTT
GTGCAAAAAAGCGGTTAGCTCCTTCGGTCCTCCGATCGTTGTCAGAAGTAAGTTGGCCGCAGTGTTATCA
CTCATGGTTATGGCAGCACTGCATAATTCTCTTACTGTCATGCCATCCGTAAGATGCTTTTCTGTGACTG
GTGAGTACTCAACCAAGTCATTCTGAGAATAGTGTATGCGGCGACCGAGTTGCTCTTGCCCGGCGTCAAT
ACGGGATAATACCGCGCCACATAGCAGAACTTTAAAAGTGCTCATCATTGGAAAACGTTCTTCGGGGCGA
AAACTCTCAAGGATCTTACCGCTGTTGAGATCCAGTTCGATGTAACCCACTCGTGCACCCAACTGATCTT
CAGCATCTTTTACTTTCACCAGCGTTTCTGGGTGAGCAAAAACAGGAAGGCAAAATGCCGCAAAAAAGGG
AATAAGGGCGACACGGAAATGTTGAATACTCATACTCTTCCTTTTTCAATATTATTGAAGCATTTATCAG
GGTTATTGTCTCATGAGCGGATACATATTTGAATGTATTTAGAAAAATAAACAAATAGGGGTTCCGCGCA
CATTTCCCCGAAAAGTGCCACCTGACGTCTAAGAAACCATTATTATCATGACATTAACCTATAAAAATAG
GCGTATCACGAGGCCCTTTCGTCTCGCGCGTTTCGGTGATGACGGTGAAAACCTCTGACACATGCAGCTC
CCGGAGACGGTCACAGCTTGTCTGTAAGCGGATGCCGGGAGCAGACAAGCCCGTCAGGGCGCGTCAGCGG
GTGTTGGCGGGTGTCGGGGCTGGCTTAACTATGCGGCATCAGAGCAGATTGTACTGAGAGTGCACCATAT
GCGGTGTGAAATACCGCACAGATGCGTAAGGAGAAAATACCGCATCAGGCGCCATTCGCCATTCAGGCTG
CGCAACTGTTGGGAAGGGCGATCGGTGCGGGCCTCTTCGCTATTACGCCAGCTGGCGAAAGGGGGATGTG
CTGCAAGGCGATTAAGTTGGGTAACGCCAGGGTTTTCCCAGTCACGACGTT
Features (pLannotate 1.2.2; 18 found; start..end, strand, type, name):
     23..449     +  promoter       MT promoter: Drosophila metallothionein promoter
    467..520     +  sig_peptide    BiP signal sequence: Drosophila BiP signal sequence
    521..2113    +  CDS            HPCA1 (fragment): HPCA1_ARATH - Experimental evidence at protein level: Swiss-Prot protein existence level 1. Leucine-rich repeat receptor protein kinase that acts as sensor of extracellular hydrogen peroxide (PubMed:32076270). Required for intracellular calcium influx in response to extracellular hydrogen peroxide (PubMed:32076270). Mediates hydrogen peroxide-induced activation of calcium channels in guard cells and is required for stomatal closure (PubMed:32076270). From Arabidopsis thaliana (Mouse-ear cress).
   2144..2824    +  CDS            IGHG1 (fragment): IGHG1_HUMAN - Experimental evidence at protein level: Swiss-Prot protein existence level 1. Constant region of immunoglobulin heavy chains. Immunoglobulins, also known as antibodies, are membrane-bound or secreted glycoproteins produced by B lymphocytes. In the recognition phase of humoral immunity, the membrane-bound immunoglobulins serve as receptors which, upon binding of a specific antigen, trigger the clonal expansion and differentiation of B lymphocytes into immunoglobulins- secreting plasma cells. Secreted immunoglobulins mediate the effector phase of humoral immunity, which results in
   2843..2884    +  CDS            V5 tag: epitope tag from simian virus 5
   2984..3118    -  polyA_signal   SV40 poly(A) signal: SV40 polyadenylation signal
   3141..3225    -  CDS            large T antigen (fragment): large T antigen from SV40 (simian virus 40)
   3225..3249    +  misc_feature   MCS (fragment): pUC18/19 multiple cloning site
   3286..3302    -  protein_bind   lac operator: The lac repressor binds to the lac operator to inhibit transcription in E. coli. This inhibition can be relieved by adding lactose or isopropyl-β-D-thiogalactopyranoside (IPTG). lac repressor encoded by lacI
   3310..3340    -  promoter       lac promoter: promoter for the E. coli lac operon
   3355..3376    -  protein_bind   CAP binding site: CAP binding activates transcription in the presence of cAMP. E. coli catabolite activator protein
   3389..3481    -  CDS            lacI (fragment): lac repressor; lacI; The lac repressor binds to the lac operator to inhibit transcription in E. coli. This inhibition can be relieved by adding lactose or isopropyl-β-D-thiogalactopyranoside (IPTG).
   3664..4252    -  rep_origin     ori: high-copy-number ColE1/pMB1/pBR322/pUC origin of replication
   4423..5283    -  CDS            AmpR: β-lactamase; bla; confers resistance to ampicillin, carbenicillin, and related antibiotics
   5284..5388    -  promoter       AmpR promoter: bla
   5483..5518    +  CDS            rop (fragment): Rop protein, which maintains plasmids at low copy number; rop
   5620..5719    +  misc_feature   bom (fragment): basis of mobility region from pBR322
   5725..21      -  CDS            lacZα (fragment) (across the origin): LacZα fragment of β-galactosidase; lacZ fragment
