[The description below was written by a language model from this plasmid's Addgene catalogue record and pLannotate feature annotations shown in this document.]
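Description:
AT5G49760 X026_pECIA2 is an insect-cell expression plasmid built on the pECIA2 backbone and designed for secreted protein production in Drosophila cell culture. It is propagated in E. coli as a high-copy plasmid through a ColE1/pUC-type origin and selected with ampicillin via the β-lactamase gene. The remaining bacterial elements in the 5,861 nt sequence (lac promoter/operator, and fragments of lacZα, lacI, rop and bom) are backbone remnants with no evident role in expression.

The expression cassette is driven by the copper-inducible Drosophila metallothionein promoter, so production is switched on by adding copper sulfate. Downstream, a Drosophila BiP signal sequence directs the product into the secretory pathway. It is fused in frame to the extracellular domain of the Arabidopsis thaliana leucine-rich repeat receptor kinase AT5G49760. The feature annotation identifies this protein as HPCA1, a sensor of extracellular hydrogen peroxide. Only the ectodomain is present, introduced by ligation-independent cloning. It is followed by a human IgG1 Fc fragment and a V5 epitope tag. The record also lists a hexahistidine tag, which the feature table does not annotate separately. An SV40 polyadenylation signal is annotated downstream of the cassette.

The construct serves as the "bait" in a pairwise extracellular interaction assay and is meant to be used with prey constructs in the matching pECIA14 vector. The Fc moiety typically allows capture of the secreted bait, while V5 and His tags support detection or purification. It belongs to a collection used to map the interaction network among the extracellular domains of Arabidopsis LRR receptor kinases.
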