Addgene plasmid #115067: AT5G49760 X026_pECIA2
Purpose: Bait vector AT5G49760 X026_pECIA2 should be used with prey vector AT5G49760 X026_pECIA14.
Depositing lab: Youssef Belkhadir. Depositing organization: Gregor Mendel Institute of Molecular Plant Biology. Publication: An extracellular network of Arabidopsis leucine-rich repeat receptor kinases. Smakowska-Luzan E, Mott GA, Parys K, Stegmann M, Howton TC, Layeghifard M, Neuhold J, Lehner A, Kong J, Grunwald K, Weinberger N, Satbhai SB, Mayer D, Busch W, Madalinski M, Stolt-Bergner P, Provart NJ, Mukhtar MS, Zipfel C, Desveaux D, Guttman DS, Belkhadir Y. Nature. 2018 Jan 18;553(7688):342-346. doi: 10.1038/nature25184. Epub 2018 Jan 10. PubMed 29320478.
Backbone
  Vector backbone: pECIA2
  Backbone manufacturer: Chris Garcia (Addgene plasmid # 47032)
  Vector type: Insect Expression
Growth in bacteria
  Bacterial resistance: Ampicillin, 100 μg/mL
  Growth temperature: 37°C
  Growth strain: DH5alpha
  Copy number: High Copy
Gene/Insert
  Gene/Insert name: AT5G49760
  Species: A. thaliana (mustard weed)
  Entrez Gene: AT5G49760 (a.k.a. AT5G49760, K2I5.13, K2I5_13)
  Promoter: Metallothionein (Copper-Inducible)
  Tag / fusion protein: Fc, V5 and hexahistidine tags (C terminal on backbone)
  Cloning method: Ligation Independent Cloning
Terms and licenses: Academic/Nonprofit Terms; Industry Terms: Not Available to Industry
Depositor comments: Plasmid for secreted expression in Drosophila cell culture by induction via CuSO4. Insert is an extracellular domain of indicated LRR-RK, C-terminally tagged with Fc, V5 and hexahistidine tags. Insert Protein Sequence: TNGLDASALNALKSEWTTPPDGWEGSDPCGTNWVGITCQNDRVVSISLGNLDLEGKLPADISFLSELRILDLSYNPKLSGPLPPNIGNLGKLRNLILVGCSFSGQIPESIGTLKELIYLSLNLNKFSGTIPPSIGLLSKLYWFDIADNQIEGELPVSNGTSAPGLDMLLQTKHFHFGKNKLSGNIPKELFSSNMSLIHVLFDGNQFTGEIPETLSLVKTLTVLRLDRNKLIGDIPSYLNNLTNLNELYLANNRFTGTLPNLTSLTSLYTLDVSNNTLDFSPIPSWISSLPSLSTLRMEGIQLNGPIPISFFSPPQLQTVILKRNSIVESLDFGTDVSSQLEFVDLQYNEITDYKPSANKVLQVILANNPVCLEAGNGPSYCSAIQHNTSFSTLPTNCSPCEPGMEASPTCRCAYPFMGTLYFRSPSFSGLFNSTNFSILQKAIADFFKKFNYPVDSVGVRNIRENPTDHQLLIDLLVFPLGRESFNQTGMSLVGFAFSNQTYKPPPIFGPYIFKADLYKQFSDVEVSSKSS
How to cite: AT5G49760 X026_pECIA2 was a gift from Youssef Belkhadir (Addgene plasmid # 115067 ; http://n2t.net/addgene:115067 ; RRID:Addgene_115067)
